Addgene plasmid #10673: pBabe GFP Small T antigen
Depositing lab: William Hahn. Depositing organization: Dana-Farber Cancer Institute. Publication: Transformation of human and murine fibroblasts without viral oncoproteins. Boehm JS, Hession MT, Bulmer SE, Hahn WC. Mol Cell Biol. 2005 Aug . 25(15):6464-74. 10.1128/MCB.25.15.6464-6474.2005 PubMed 16024784.
Backbone
  Vector backbone: pBABE GFP
  Backbone size w/o insert (bp): 5000
  Vector type: Mammalian Expression, Retroviral
  Selectable markers: GFP
Growth in bacteria
  Bacterial resistance: Ampicillin, 100 μg/mL
  Growth temperature: 37°C
  Growth strain: DH5alpha
  Copy number: High Copy
Gene/Insert
  Gene/Insert name: SV40 small T Antigen
  Species: simian virus
  Insert size (bp): 525
  Entrez Gene: SV40gp7 (a.k.a. SV40gp7)
  Cloning method: Restriction Enzyme; 5′ cloning site BamHI (not destroyed); 3′ cloning site EcoRI (not destroyed)
  Sequencing primers: 5′ pBABE 5'
Terms and licenses: Academic/Nonprofit Terms; Industry Terms: Not Available to Industry
Depositor comments: small T antigen expressed in pBABE vector with GFP instead of puromycin.
How to cite: pBabe GFP Small T antigen was a gift from William Hahn (Addgene plasmid # 10673 ; http://n2t.net/addgene:10673 ; RRID:Addgene_10673)
