[The description below was written by a language model from this plasmid's Addgene catalogue record.]
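Description:
pBabe GFP Small T antigen is a retroviral mammalian expression plasmid built on the pBABE GFP backbone (about 5 kb without insert), a variant of the pBABE vector in which GFP takes the place of the usual puromycin resistance marker. In bacteria it is maintained as a high-copy plasmid under ampicillin selection. In mammalian cells there is no drug selection. Transduced cells are instead identified or sorted by GFP fluorescence.

The payload is the SV40 small T antigen coding sequence, an insert of roughly 525 bp from simian virus 40, cloned between BamHI and EcoRI sites that both remain intact. No feature table is supplied, and the record does not name the promoters driving either small T or GFP. pBABE-family vectors are Moloney murine leukaemia virus-based designs in which the long terminal repeats and a packaging signal flank the cargo. This lets the transcript be packaged into retroviral particles in a suitable packaging cell line and then stably integrated into dividing target cells. In these vectors the inserted gene is generally expressed from the 5′ LTR and the marker from a separate internal promoter, but that arrangement is not confirmed here.

Small T antigen is known for binding and inhibiting protein phosphatase 2A, and it is one of the viral components classically used in defined-element cell transformation experiments. The associated publication concerns transformation of human and murine fibroblasts, so the construct is suited to stably introducing small T into such cells. The GFP marker allows it to be combined with other retroviral vectors that carry drug resistance genes.
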