>Addgene plasmid #10673 | pBabe GFP Small T antigen | addgene partial sequence | sequence record 17564 | 10673 with pBABE 5'
ATAAAGTTTTAAACAGAGAGGAATCTTTGCAGCTAATGGACCTTCTAGGTCTTGAAAGGAGTGCCTGGGG
GAATATTCCTCTGATGAGAAAGGCATATTTAAAAAAATGCAAGGAGTTTCATCCTGATAAAGGAGGAGAT
GAAGAAAAAATGAAGAAAATGAATACTCTGTACAAGAAAATGGAAGATGGAGTAAAATATGCTCATCAAC
CTGACTTTGGAGGCTTCTGGGATGCAACTGAGGTATTTGCTTCTTCCTTAAATCCTGGTGTTGATGCAAT
GTACTGCAAACAATGGCCTGAGTGTGCAAAGAAAATGTCTGCTAACTGCATATGCTTGCTGTGCTTACTG
AGGATGAAGCATGAAAATAGAAAATTATACAGGAAAGATCCACTTGTGTGGGTTGATTGCTACTGCTTCG
ATTGCTTTAGAATGTGGTTTGGACTTGATCTTTGTGAAGGAACCTTACTTCTGTGGTGTGACATAATTGG
ACAAACTACCTACAGAGATTTAAAGCTCTAAGAATTCGCCAGCACAGTGGTCGACCCTGTGGAATGTGTG
TCAGTTAGGGTGTGGAAAGTCCCCAGGCTCCCCAGCAGGCAGAAGTATGCAAAGCATGCATCTCAATTAG
TCAGCAACCAGGTGTGGAAAGTCCCCAGGCTCCCCAGCAGGCAGAAGTATGCAAAGCATGCATCTCAATT
AGTCAGCAACCATAGTCCCGCCCCTAACTCCGCCCATCCCGCCCCTAACTCCGCCCAGTTCCGCCCATTC
TCCGCCCCATGGCTGACTAATTTTTTTTATTTATGCAGAGGCCGAGGCCGCCTCGGCCTCTGAGCTATTC
CAGAAGTAGTGAGGAGGCT
